>Addgene plasmid #245035 | NPY Halo | addgene full sequence | sequence record 487499 | Addgene NGS Result
CGTTACATAACTTACGGTAAATGGCCCGCCTGGCTGACCGCCCAACGACCCCCGCCCATTGACGTCAATA
ATGACGTATGTTCCCATAGTAACGCCAATAGGGACTTTCCATTGACGTCAATGGGTGGAGTATTTACGGT
AAACTGCCCACTTGGCAGTACATCAAGTGTATCATATGCCAAGTACGCCCCCTATTGACGTCAATGACGG
TAAATGGCCCGCCTGGCATTATGCCCAGTACATGACCTTATGGGACTTTCCTACTTGGCAGTACATCTAC
GTATTAGTCATCGCTATTACCATGGTGATGCGGTTTTGGCAGTACATCAATGGGCGTGGATAGCGGTTTG
ACTCACGGGGATTTCCAAGTCTCCACCCCATTGACGTCAATGGGAGTTTGTTTTGGCACCAAAATCAACG
GGACTTTCCAAAATGTCGTAACAACTCCGCCCCATTGACGCAAATGGGCGGTAGGCGTGTACGGTGGGAG
GTCTATATAAGCAGAGCTGGTTTAGTGAACCGTCAGATCCGCTAGCGCTAATGCTAGGTAACAAGCGACT
GGGGCTGTCCGGACTGACCCTCGCCCTGTCCCTGCTCGTGTGCCTGGGTGCGCTGGCCGAGGCGTACCCC
TCCAAGCCGGACAACCCGGGCGAGGACGCACCAGCGGAGGACATGGCCAGATACTACTCGGCGCTGCGAC
ACTACATCAACCTCATCACCAGGCAGAGATATGGAAAAGGCGGCGGCGAAATCGGTACTGGCTTTCCATT
CGACCCCCATTATGTGGAAGTCCTGGGCGAGCGCATGCACTACGTCGATGTTGGTCCGCGCGATGGCACC
CCTGTGCTGTTCCTGCACGGTAACCCGACCTCCTCCTACGTGTGGCGCAACATCATCCCGCATGTTGCAC
CGACCCATCGCTGCATTGCTCCAGACCTGATCGGTATGGGCAAATCCGACAAACCAGACCTGGGTTATTT
CTTCGACGACCACGTCCGCTTCATGGATGCCTTCATCGAAGCCCTGGGTCTGGAAGAGGTCGTCCTGGTC
ATTCACGACTGGGGCTCCGCTCTGGGTTTCCACTGGGCCAAGCGCAATCCAGAGCGCGTCAAAGGTATTG
CATTTATGGAGTTCATCCGCCCTATCCCGACCTGGGACGAATGGCCAGAATTTGCCCGCGAGACCTTCCA
GGCCTTCCGCACCACCGACGTCGGCCGCAAGCTGATCATCGATCAGAACGTTTTTATCGAGGGTACGCTG
CCGATGGGTGTCGTCCGCCCGCTGACTGAAGTCGAGATGGACCATTACCGCGAGCCGTTCCTGAATCCTG
TTGACCGCGAGCCACTGTGGCGCTTCCCAAACGAGCTGCCAATCGCCGGTGAGCCAGCGAACATCGTCGC
GCTGGTCGAAGAATACATGGACTGGCTGCACCAGTCCCCTGTCCCGAAGCTGCTGTTCTGGGGCACCCCA
GGCGTTCTGATCCCACCGGCCGAAGCCGCTCGCCTGGCCAAAAGCCTGCCTAACTGCAAGGCTGTGGACA
TCGGCCCGGGTCTGAATCTGCTGCAAGAAGACAACCCGGACCTGATCGGCAGCGAGATCGCGCGCTGGCT
GTCGACGCTCGAGATTTCCGGCTAACACGGATCTAGATAACTGATCATAATCAGCCATACCACATTTGTA
GAGGTTTTACTTGCTTTAAAAAACCTCCCACACCTCCCCCTGAACCTGAAACATAAAATGAATGCAATTG
TTGTTGTTAACTTGTTTATTGCAGCTTATAATGGTTACAAATAAAGCAATAGCATCACAAATTTCACAAA
TAAAGCATTTTTTTCACTGCATTCTAGTTGTGGTTTGTCCAAACTCATCAATGTATCTTAACGCGTAAAT
TGTAAGCGTTAATATTTTGTTAAAATTCGCGTTAAATTTTTGTTAAATCAGCTCATTTTTTAACCAATAG
GCCGAAATCGGCAAAATCCCTTATAAATCAAAAGAATAGACCGAGATAGGGT
[37 nt withheld, positions 2013-2049]
AAAGAACGTGGACTCCAACGTCAAAGG
[49 nt withheld, positions 2077-2125]
T
[91 nt withheld, positions 2127-2217]
G
[124 nt withheld, positions 2219-2342]
CAGGTGGCACTTTTCGGGGAAATGTGCGCGGAACCCCTATTTGTTTATTTTTCTAAATACATTCAAATAT
GTATCCGCTCATGAGACAATAACCCTGATAAATGCTTCAATAATATTGAAAAAGGAAGAGTCCTGAGGCG
GAAAGAACCAGCTGTGGAATGTGTGTCAGTTAGGGTGTGGAAAGTCCCCAGGCTCCCCAGCAGGCAGAAG
TATGCAAAGCATGCATCTCAATTAGTCAGCAACCATAGTCCCGCCCCTAACTCCGCCCATCCCGCCCCTA
ACTCCGCCCAGTTCCGCCCATTCTCCGCCCCATGGCTGACTAATTTTTTTTATTTATGCAGAGGCCGAGG
CCGCCTCGGCCTCTGAGCTATTCCAGAAGTAGTGAGGAGGCTTTTTTGGAGGCCTAGGCTTTTGCAAAGA
TCGATCAAGAGACAGGATGAGGATCGTTTCGCATGATTGAACAAGATGGATTGCACGCAGGTTCTCCGGC
CGCTTGGGTGGAGAGGCTATTCGGCTATGACTGGGCACAACAGACAATCGGCTGCTCTGATGCCGCCGTG
TTCCGGCTGTCAGCGCAGGGGCGCCCGGTTCTTTTTGTCAAGACCGACCTGTCCGGTGCCCTGAATGAAC
TGCAAGACGAGGCAGCGCGGCTATCGTGGCTGGCCACGACGGGCGTTCCTTGCGCAGCTGTGCTCGACGT
TGTCACTGAAGCGGGAAGGGACTGGCTGCTATTGGGCGAAGTGCCGGGGCAGGATCTCCTGTCATCTCAC
CTTGCTCCTGCCGAGAAAGTATCCATCATGGCTGATGCAATGCGGCGGCTGCATACGCTTGATCCGGCTA
CCTGCCCATTCGACCACCAAGCGAAACATCGCATCGAGCGAGCACGTACTCGGATGGAAGCCGGTCTTGT
CGATCAGGATGATCTGGACGAAGAGCATCAGGGGCTCGCGCCAGCCGAACTGTTCGCCAGGCTCAAGGCG
AGCATGCCCGACGGCGAGGATCTCGTCGTGACCCATGGCGATGCCTGCTTGCCGAATATCATGGTGGAAA
ATGGCCGCTTTTCTGGATTCATCGACTGTGGCCGGCTGGGTGTGGCGGACCGCTATCAGGACATAGCGTT
GGCTACCCGTGATATTGCTGAAGAGCTTGGCGGCGAATGGGCTGACCGCTTCCTCGTGCTTTACGGTATC
GCCGCTCCCGATTCGCAGCGCATCGCCTTCTATCGCCTTCTTGACGAGTTCTTCTGAGCGGGACTCTGGG
GTTCGAAATGACCGACCAAGCGACGCCCAACCTGCCATCACGAGATTTCGATTCCACCGCCGCCTTCTAT
GAAAGGTTGGGCTTCGGAATCGTTTTCCGGGACGCCGGCTGGATGATCCTCCAGCGCGGGGATCTCATGC
TGGAGTTCTTCGCCCACCCTAGGGGGAGGCTAACTGAAACACGGAAGGAGACAATACCGGAAGGAACCCG
CGCTATGACGGCAATAAAAAGACAGAATAAAACGCACGGTGTTGGGTCGTTTGTTCATAAACGCGGGGTT
CGGTCCCAGGGCTGGCACTCTGTCGATACCCCACCGAGACCCCATTGGGGCCAATACGCCCGCGTTTCTT
CCTTTTCCCCACCCCACCCCCCAAGTTCGGGTGAAGGCCCAGGGCTCGCAGCCAACGTCGGGGCGGCAGG
CCCTGCCATAGCCTCAGGTTACTCATATATACTTTAGATTGATTTAAAACTTCATTTTTAATTTAAAAGG
ATCTAGGTGAAGATCCTTTTTGATAATCTCATGACCAAAATCCCTTAACGTGAGTTTTCGTTCCACTGAG
CGTCAGACCCCGTAGAAAAGATCAAAGGATCTTCTTGAGATCCTTTTTTTCTGCGCGTAATCTGCTGCTT
GCAAACAAAAAAACCACCGCTACCAGCGGTGGTTTGTTTGCCGGATCAAGAGCTACCAACTCTTTTTCCG
AAGGTAACTGGCTTCAGCAGAGCGCAGATACCAAATACTGTTCTTCTAGTGTAGCCGTAGTTAGGCCACC
ACTTCAAGAACTCTGTAGCACCGCCTACATACCTCGCTCTGCTAATCCTGTTACCAGTGGCTGCTGCCAG
TGGCGATAAGTCGTGTCTTACCGGGTTGGACTCAAGACGATAGTTACCGGATAAGGCGCAGCGGTCGGGC
TGAACGGGGGGTTCGTGCACACAGCCCAGCTTGGAGCGAACGACCTACACCGAACTGAGATACCTACAGC
GTGAGCTATGAGAAAGCGCCACGCTTCCCGAAGGGAGAAAGGCGGACAGGTATCCGGTAAGCGGCAGGGT
CGGAACAGGAGAGCGCACGAGGGAGCTTCCAGGGGGAAACGCCTGGTATCTTTATAGTCCTGTCGGGTTT
CGCCACCTCTGACTTGAGCGTCGATTTTTGTGATGCTCGTCAGGGGGGCGGAGCCTATGGAAAAACGCCA
GCAACGCGGCCTTTTTACGGTTCCTGGCCTTTTGCTGGCCTTTTGCTCACATGTTCTTTCCTGCGTTATC
CCCTGATTCTGTGGATAACCGTATTACCGCCATGCATTAGTTATTAATAGTAATCAATTACGGGGTCATT
AGTTCATAGCCCATATATGGAGTTCCG
Features (pLannotate 1.2.2; 15 found; start..end, strand, type, name):
      1..304     +  enhancer       CMV enhancer: human cytomegalovirus immediate early enhancer
    305..508     +  promoter       CMV promoter: human cytomegalovirus (CMV) immediate early promoter
    625..732     +  CDS            NPY: NPY_ALLMI - Experimental evidence at protein level: Swiss-Prot protein existence level 1. NPY is implicated in the control of feeding and in secretion of gonadotrophin-release hormone. From Alligator mississippiensis (American alligator).
    748..1632    +  CDS            HaloTag®: modified bacterial dehalogenase that forms covalent bonds with chloroalkane derivatives
   1652..1736    +  CDS            large T antigen (fragment): large T antigen from SV40 (simian virus 40)
   1759..1880    +  polyA_signal   SV40 poly(A) signal: SV40 polyadenylation signal
   1914..2342    -  rep_origin     f1 ori (sequence partly withheld): f1 bacteriophage origin of replication; arrow indicates direction of (+) strand synthesis
   2369..2473    +  promoter       AmpR promoter: bla
   2542..2752    +  promoter       SV40 promoter: SV40 early promoter
   2795..3589    +  CDS            NeoR/KanR: aminoglycoside phosphotransferase from Tn5; aph(3')-II (or nptII); confers resistance to neomycin, kanamycin, and G418 (Geneticin®)
   3610..3762    +  CDS            ble (fragment): BLE_KLEPN - Experimental evidence at protein level: Swiss-Prot protein existence level 1. Binding protein with a strong affinity to the bleomycin family of antibiotics. Binds to CL990; an antimitotic-antibiotic compound. From Klebsiella pneumoniae.
   3821..3868    +  polyA_signal   HSV TK poly(A) signal: herpes simplex virus thymidine kinase polyadenylation signal (Cole and Stacy, 1985)
   3959..3975    -  polyA_signal   bGH poly(A) signal (fragment): bovine growth hormone polyadenylation signal
   4197..4785    +  rep_origin     ori: high-copy-number ColE1/pMB1/pBR322/pUC origin of replication
   4900..4959    +  enhancer       CMV enhancer (fragment): human cytomegalovirus immediate early enhancer
