[The description below was written by a language model from this plasmid's Addgene catalogue record and pLannotate feature annotations shown in this document.]
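Description:
NPY Halo is a mammalian expression plasmid built on an N1-type backbone, in which human neuropeptide Y (NPY) is fused at its C terminus to HaloTag. The fusion is driven by the human cytomegalovirus immediate-early enhancer and promoter and terminated by an SV40 polyadenylation signal. The automated annotation matched only a short stretch of the NPY coding region and labelled it by its closest database hit, an alligator NPY entry. This reflects how conserved the mature peptide is, and the catalogue lists the insert as human. The HaloTag coding sequence lies just downstream on the same strand, consistent with the recorded C-terminal fusion. The cloning sites used are not recorded. Small fragments annotated as SV40 large T antigen, ble and bGH poly(A) appear to be backbone remnants rather than functional parts.

The plasmid replicates at high copy in E. coli through a ColE1/pUC-type origin and also carries an f1 origin. Selection relies on a single NeoR/KanR (Tn5 aminoglycoside phosphotransferase) gene placed behind both a bacterial bla promoter and the SV40 early promoter, followed by an HSV TK poly(A) signal. This arrangement gives kanamycin resistance in bacteria and should allow G418 selection in transfected mammalian cells.

The stated purpose is to mark secretory granules in endocrine cells. NPY is a secreted neuropeptide, so it serves as granule cargo that carries the attached HaloTag with it. HaloTag is a modified bacterial dehalogenase that bonds covalently to chloroalkane ligands, so granules can be labelled with a chosen fluorescent ligand for imaging. That flexibility in dye choice is an advantage over a fixed fluorescent protein fusion.
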