Addgene plasmid #245035: NPY Halo
Purpose: Secretory granule marker for for endocrine cells
Depositing lab: Thomas Martin. Depositing organization: University of Wisconsin, Madison.
Backbone
  Vector backbone: N1
  Vector type: Mammalian Expression
Growth in bacteria
  Bacterial resistance: Kanamycin, 50 μg/mL
  Growth temperature: 37°C
  Growth strain: DH5alpha
  Copy number: High Copy
Gene/Insert
  Gene/Insert name: NPY
  Species: H. sapiens (human)
  Entrez Gene: NPY (a.k.a. PYY4)
  Tag / fusion protein: Halo (C terminal on insert)
  Cloning method: Restriction Enzyme; 5′ cloning site Unknown (unknown if destroyed)
Terms and licenses: Academic/Nonprofit Terms; Industry Terms: Not Available to Industry
How to cite: NPY Halo was a gift from Thomas Martin (Addgene plasmid # 245035 ; http://n2t.net/addgene:245035 ; RRID:Addgene_245035)
